>Addgene plasmid #67042 | HaloTag-G protein gamma-11 | depositor full sequence | sequence record 115587 | HaloTag-G protein gamma-11 sequence 5176 bps
TCAATATTGGCCATTAGCCATATTATTCATTGGTTATATAGCATAAATCAATATTGGCTATTGGCCATTG
CATACGTTGTATCTATATCATAATATGTACATTTATATTGGCTCATGTCCAATATGACCGCCATGTTGGC
ATTGATTATTGACTAGTTATTAATAGTAATCAATTACGGGGTCATTAGTTCATAGCCCATATATGGAGTT
CCGCGTTACATAACTTACGGTAAATGGCCCGCCTGGCTGACCGCCCAACGACCCCCGCCCATTGACGTCA
ATAATGACGTATGTTCCCATAGTAACGCCAATAGGGACTTTCCATTGACGTCAATGGGTGGAGTATTTAC
GGTAAACTGCCCACTTGGCAGTACATCAAGTGTATCATATGCCAAGTCCGCCCCCTATTGACGTCAATGA
CGGTAAATGGCCCGCCTGGCATTATGCCCAGTACATGACCTTACGGGACTTTCCTACTTGGCAGTACATC
TACGTATTAGTCATCGCTATTACCATGGTGATGCGGTTTTGGCAGTACACCAATGGGCGTGGATAGCGGT
TTGACTCACGGGGATTTCCAAGTCTCCACCCCATTGACGTCAATGGGAGTTTGTTTTGGCACCAAAATCA
ACGGGACTTTCCAAAATGTCGTAATAACCCCGCCCCGTTGACGCAAATGGGCGGTAGGCGTGTACGGTGG
GAGGTCTATATAAGCAGAGCTCGTTTAGTGAACCGTCAGATCACTAGAAGCTTTATTGCGGTAGTTTATC
ACAGTTAAATTGCTAACGCAGTCAGTGCTTCTGACACAACAGTCTCGAACTTAAGCTGCAGAAGTTGGTC
GTGAGGCACTGGGCAGGTAAGTATCAAGGTTACAAGACAGGTTTAAGGAGACCAATAGAAACTGGGCTTG
TCGAGACAGAGAAGACTCTTGCGTTTCTGATAGGCACCTATTGGTCTTACTGACATCCACTTTGCCTTTC
TCTCCACAGGTGTCCACTCCCAGTTCAATTACAGCTCTTAAGGCTAGAGTACTTAATACGACTCACTATA
GGCTAGCCAGCTGGCGCGGATATCGCCACCATGGGATCCGAAATCGGTACAGGCTTCCCCTTCGACCCCC
ATTATGTGGAAGTCCTGGGCGAGCGTATGCACTACGTCGATGTTGGACCGCGGGATGGCACGCCTGTGCT
GTTCCTGCACGGTAACCCGACCTCGTCCTACCTGTGGCGCAACATCATCCCGCATGTAGCACCGAGTCAT
CGGTGCATTGCTCCAGACCTGATCGGGATGGGAAAATCGGACAAACCAGACCTCGATTATTTCTTCGACG
ACCACGTCCGCTACCTCGATGCCTTCATCGAAGCCTTGGGTTTGGAAGAGGTCGTCCTGGTCATCCACGA
CTGGGGCTCAGCTCTCGGATTCCACTGGGCCAAGCGCAATCCGGAACGGGTCAAAGGTATTGCATGTATG
GAATTCATCCGGCCTATCCCGACGTGGGACGAATGGCCAGAATTCGCCCGTGAGACCTTCCAGGCCTTCC
GGACCGCCGACGTCGGCCGAGAGTTGATCATCGATCAGAACGCTTTCATCGAGGGTGCGCTCCCGATGGG
GGTCGTCCGTCCGCTTACGGAGGTCGAGATGGACCACTATCGCGAGCCCTTCCTCAAGCCTGTTGACCGA
GAGCCACTGTGGCGATTCCCCAACGAGCTGCCCATCGCCGGTGAGCCCGCGAACATCGTCGCGCTCGTCG
AGGCATACATGAACTGGCTGCACCAGTCACCTGTCCCGAAGTTGTTGTTCTGGGGCACACCCGGCGTACT
GATCCCCCCGGCCGAAGCCGCGAGACTTGCCGAAAGCCTCCCCAACTGCAAGACAGTGGACATCGGCCCG
GGATTGTTCTTGCTCCAGGAAGACAACCCGGACCTTATCGGCAGTGAGATCGCGCGCTGGCTCCCCGGGC
TGGCCGGCTCCGGTGGGGGCGGGAGCATGCCTGCCCTTCACATCGAAGATTTGCCAGAGAAGGAAAAACT
GAAAATGGAAGTTGAGCAGCTTCGCAAAGAAGTGAAGTTGCAGAGACAACAAGTGTCTAAATGTTCTGAA
GAAATAAAGAACTATATTGAAGAACGTTCTGGAGAGGACCCTCTAGTAAAGGGAATTCCAGAAGACAAGA
ACCCCTTTAAAGAAAAAGGCAGCTGTGTTATTTCATAAGGATCCGCCGGCTAATAGTTAATTAAGTAGGC
GGCCGCTTCCCTTTAGTGAGGGTTAATGCTTCGAGCAGACATGATAAGATACATTGATGAGTTTGGACAA
ACCACAACTAGAATGCAGTGAAAAAAATGCTTTATTTGTGAAATTTGTGATGCTATTGCTTTATTTGTAA
CCATTATAAGCTGCAATAAACAAGTTAACAACAACAATTGCATTCATTTTATGTTTCAGGTTCAGGGGGA
GATGTGGGAGGTTTTTTAAAGCAAGTAAAACCTCTACAAATGTGGTAAAATCCGATAAGGATCGATCCGG
GCTGGCGTAATAGCGAAGAGGCCCGCACCGATCGCCCTTCCCAACAGTTGCGCAGCCTGAATGGCGAATG
G
[124 nt withheld, positions 2592-2715]
CGCG
[88 nt withheld, positions 2720-2807]
A
[49 nt withheld, positions 2809-2857]
CCTTTGACGTTGGAGTCCACGTTCTTT
[37 nt withheld, positions 2885-2921]
ACCCTATCTCGGTCTATTCTTTTGATTTATAAGGGATTTTGCCGATTTCGGCCTATTGGTTAAAAAATGA
GCTGATTTAACAAAAATTTAACGCGAATTTTAACAAAATATTAACGCTTACAATTTCCTGATGCGGTATT
TTCTCCTTACGCATCTGTGCGGTATTTCACACCGCATATGGTGCACTCTCAGTACAATCTGCTCTGATGC
CGCATAGTTAAGCCAGCCCCGACACCCGCCAACACCCGCTGACGCGCCCTGACGGGCTTGTCTGCTCCCG
GCATCCGCTTACAGACAAGCTGTGACCGTCTCCGGGAGCTGCATGTGTCAGAGGTTTTCACCGTCATCAC
CGAAACGCGCGAGACGAAAGGGCCTCGTGATACGCCTATTTTTATAGGTTAATGTCATGATAATAATGGT
TTCTTAGACGTCAGGTGGCACTTTTCGGGGAAATGTGCGCGGAACCCCTATTTGTTTATTTTTCTAAATA
CATTCAAATATGTATCCGCTCATGAGACAATAACCCTGATAAATGCTTCAATAATATTGAAAAAGGAAGA
GTATGAGTATTCAACATTTCCGTGTCGCCCTTATTCCCTTTTTTGCGGCATTTTGCCTTCCTGTTTTTGC
TCACCCAGAAACGCTGGTGAAAGTAAAAGATGCTGAAGATCAGTTGGGTGCACGAGTGGGTTACATCGAA
CTGGATCTCAACAGCGGTAAGATCCTTGAGAGTTTTCGCCCCGAAGAACGTTTTCCAATGATGAGCACTT
TTAAAGTTCTGCTATGTGGCGCGGTATTATCCCGTATTGACGCCGGGCAAGAGCAACTCGGTCGCCGCAT
ACACTATTCTCAGAATGACTTGGTTGAGTACTCACCAGTCACAGAAAAGCATCTTACGGATGGCATGACA
GTAAGAGAATTATGCAGTGCTGCCATAACCATGAGTGATAACACTGCGGCCAACTTACTTCTGACAACGA
TCGGAGGACCGAAGGAGCTAACCGCTTTTTTGCACAACATGGGGGATCATGTAACTCGCCTTGATCGTTG
GGAACCGGAGCTGAATGAAGCCATACCAAACGACGAGCGTGACACCACGATGCCTGTAGCAATGGCAACA
ACGTTGCGCAAACTATTAACTGGCGAACTACTTACTCTAGCTTCCCGGCAACAATTAATAGACTGGATGG
AGGCGGATAAAGTTGCAGGACCACTTCTGCGCTCGGCCCTTCCGGCTGGCTGGTTTATTGCTGATAAATC
TGGAGCCGGTGAGCGTGGGTCTCGCGGTATCATTGCAGCACTGGGGCCAGATGGTAAGCCCTCCCGTATC
GTAGTTATCTACACGACGGGGAGTCAGGCAACTATGGATGAACGAAATAGACAGATCGCTGAGATAGGTG
CCTCACTGATTAAGCATTGGTAACTGTCAGACCAAGTTTACTCATATATACTTTAGATTGATTTAAAACT
TCATTTTTAATTTAAAAGGATCTAGGTGAAGATCCTTTTTGATAATCTCATGACCAAAATCCCTTAACGT
GAGTTTTCGTTCCACTGAGCGTCAGACCCCGTAGAAAAGATCAAAGGATCTTCTTGAGATCCTTTTTTTC
TGCGCGTAATCTGCTGCTTGCAAACAAAAAAACCACCGCTACCAGCGGTGGTTTGTTTGCCGGATCAAGA
GCTACCAACTCTTTTTCCGAAGGTAACTGGCTTCAGCAGAGCGCAGATACCAAATACTGTTCTTCTAGTG
TAGCCGTAGTTAGGCCACCACTTCAAGAACTCTGTAGCACCGCCTACATACCTCGCTCTGCTAATCCTGT
TACCAGTGGCTGCTGCCAGTGGCGATAAGTCGTGTCTTACCGGGTTGGACTCAAGACGATAGTTACCGGA
TAAGGCGCAGCGGTCGGGCTGAACGGGGGGTTCGTGCACACAGCCCAGCTTGGAGCGAACGACCTACACC
GAACTGAGATACCTACAGCGTGAGCTATGAGAAAGCGCCACGCTTCCCGAAGGGAGAAAGGCGGACAGGT
ATCCGGTAAGCGGCAGGGTCGGAACAGGAGAGCGCACGAGGGAGCTTCCAGGGGGAAACGCCTGGTATCT
TTATAGTCCTGTCGGGTTTCGCCACCTCTGACTTGAGCGTCGATTTTTGTGATGCTCGTCAGGGGGGCGG
AGCCTATGGAAAAACGCCAGCAACGCGGCCTTTTTACGGTTCCTGGCCTTTTGCTGGCCTTTTGCTCACA
TGGCTCGACAGATCT
Features (pLannotate 1.2.2; 16 found; start..end, strand, type, name):
    140..517     +  enhancer       CMV enhancer: human cytomegalovirus immediate early enhancer
    519..718     +  promoter       CMV promoter: human cytomegalovirus (CMV) immediate early promoter
    857..989     +  intron         chimeric intron: chimera between introns from human β-globin and immunoglobulin heavy chain genes
   1034..1052    +  promoter       T7 promoter: promoter for bacteriophage T7 RNA polymerase
   1087..1965    +  CDS            dhaA: DHAA_RHOSD - Experimental evidence at protein level: Swiss-Prot protein existence level 1. Catalyzes hydrolytic cleavage of carbon-halogen bonds in halogenated aliphatic compounds, leading to the formation of the corresponding primary alcohols, halide ions and protons. Has a broad substrate specificity, which includes primary, secondary and cyclic haloalkanes (chain length > C4). From Rhodococcus sp. (strain TDTM0003).
   1987..2205    +  CDS            GNG11: GBG11_HUMAN - Also known as GNGT11. Experimental evidence at protein level: Swiss-Prot protein existence level 1. Guanine nucleotide-binding proteins (G proteins) are involved as a modulator or transducer in various transmembrane signaling systems. The beta and gamma chains are required for the GTPase activity, for replacement of GDP by GTP, and for G protein-effector interaction. From Homo sapiens (Human).
   2250..2267    -  promoter       T3 promoter (fragment): promoter for bacteriophage T3 RNA polymerase
   2285..2406    -  polyA_signal   SV40 poly(A) signal: SV40 polyadenylation signal
   2429..2497    -  CDS            large T antigen (fragment): large T antigen from SV40 (simian virus 40)
   2521..2588    +  CDS            lacZα (fragment): LacZα fragment of β-galactosidase; lacZ fragment
   2592..3047    +  rep_origin     f1 ori (sequence partly withheld): f1 bacteriophage origin of replication; arrow indicates direction of (+) strand synthesis
   3048..3147    -  misc_feature   bom (fragment): basis of mobility region from pBR322
   3249..3284    -  CDS            rop (fragment): Rop protein, which maintains plasmids at low copy number; rop
   3379..3483    +  promoter       AmpR promoter: bla
   3484..4344    +  CDS            AmpR: β-lactamase; bla; confers resistance to ampicillin, carbenicillin, and related antibiotics
   4515..5103    +  rep_origin     ori: high-copy-number ColE1/pMB1/pBR322/pUC origin of replication
