[The description below was written by a language model from this plasmid's Addgene catalogue record and pLannotate feature annotations shown in this document.]
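Description:
HaloTag-G protein gamma-11 is a 5,176 bp mammalian expression plasmid built on the Promega pHT2 HaloTag backbone. It encodes the G protein gamma-11 subunit (GNG11) fused at its amino terminus to HaloTag. It is propagated in E. coli as a high-copy plasmid through a ColE1/pUC-type origin and selected with ampicillin via the β-lactamase gene. An f1 phage origin is also present. No mammalian selection marker is annotated, so the construct appears suited to transient transfection.

Expression is driven by the human CMV immediate early enhancer and promoter, followed by a chimeric β-globin/immunoglobulin intron, which generally improves transcript processing and expression. An SV40 polyadenylation signal lies downstream of the insert, although the feature table annotates it on the reverse strand. A T7 promoter sits just upstream of the coding region and could permit in vitro transcription. The open reading frame begins with HaloTag, annotated as dhaA because the tag is an engineered Rhodococcus haloalkane dehalogenase that binds synthetic chloroalkane ligands covalently. A short linker separates it from the gamma-11 coding sequence. The catalogue lists the cDNA as bovine, whereas the automated annotation matched it to the human GNG11 protein, probably because the orthologues are closely similar. The fusion cassette lies between retained NheI and NotI sites, and the depositor notes that the gamma-11 portion can be released with NgoMIV.

The record gives no purpose beyond the tagged fusion itself. HaloTag fusions of this kind are typically used to label a protein in cells with fluorescent or affinity ligands, allowing imaging of localisation and trafficking or capture of associated complexes.
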