Addgene plasmid #67042: HaloTag-G protein gamma-11
Purpose: G protein gamma-11 tagged with HaloTag on amino terminus
Depositing lab: Catherine Berlot. Depositing organization: Geisinger Health Center.
Backbone
  Vector backbone: pHT2
  Backbone manufacturer: Promega
  Backbone size w/o insert (bp): 3988
  Total vector size (bp): 5176
  Vector type: Mammalian Expression
Growth in bacteria
  Bacterial resistance: Ampicillin, 100 μg/mL
  Growth temperature: 37°C
  Growth strain: DH10B
  Copy number: High Copy
Gene/Insert
  Gene/Insert name: HaloTag-G protein gamma-11 (alt name: GNG11)
  Species: B. taurus (bovine)
  Insert size (bp): 1188
  Entrez Gene: GNG11
  Promoter: CMV
  Tag / fusion protein: HaloTag (N terminal on insert)
  Cloning method: Restriction Enzyme; 5′ cloning site NheI (not destroyed); 3′ cloning site NotI (not destroyed)
  Sequencing primers: 5′ CMV Forward; 3′ EBV Reverse
Resource information
  A portion of this plasmid was derived from a plasmid made by: Gamma-11 cDNA obtained from Janet Robishaw, Weis Center for Research, Geisinger Clinic, Danville PA. HaloTag pHT2 was purchased from Promega.
Terms and licenses: Academic/Nonprofit Terms; Industry Terms: Not Available to Industry
Depositor comments: Gamma-11 insert can be retrieved from pHT2 using Ngo MIV.
How to cite: HaloTag-G protein gamma-11 was a gift from Catherine Berlot (Addgene plasmid # 67042 ; http://n2t.net/addgene:67042 ; RRID:Addgene_67042)
