>Addgene plasmid #67042 | HaloTag-G protein gamma-11 | addgene partial sequence | sequence record 118960 | CMV-F 5'-CGCAAATGGGCGGTAGGCGTG-3'
CTCGTTTAGTGAACCGTCAGATCACTAGAAGCTTTATTGCGGTAGTTTATCACAGTTAAATTGCTAACGC
AGTCAGTGCTTCTGACACAACAGTCTCGAACTTAAGCTGCAGAAGTTGGTCGTGAGGCACTGGGCAGGTA
AGTATCAAGGTTACAAGACAGGTTTAAGGAGACCAATAGAAACTGGGCTTGTCGAGACAGAGAAGACTCT
TGCGTTTCTGATAGGCACCTATTGGTCTTACTGACATCCACTTTGCCTTTCTCTCCACAGGTGTCCACTC
CCAGTTCAATTACAGCTCTTAAGGCTAGAGTACTTAATACGACTCACTATAGGCTAGCCAGCTGGCGCGG
ATATCGCCACCATGGGATCCGAAATCGGTACAGGCTTCCCCTTCGACCCCCATTATGTGGAAGTCCTGGG
CGAGCGTATGCACTACGTCGATGTTGGACCGCGGGATGGCACGCCTGTGCTGTTCCTGCACGGTAACCCG
ACCTCGTCCTACCTGTGGCGCAACATCATCCCGCATGTAGCACCGAGTCATCGGTGCATTGCTCCAGACC
TGATCGGGATGGGAAAATCGGACAAACCAGACCTCGATTATTTCTTCGACGACCACGTCCGCTACCTCGA
TGCCTTCATCGAAGCCTTGGGTTTGGAAGAGGTCGTCCTGGTCATCCACGACTGGGGCTCAGCTCTCGGA
TTCCACTGGGCCAAGCGCAATCCGGAACGGGTCAAAGGTATTGCATGTATGGAATTCATCCGGCCTATCC
CGACGTGGGACGAATGGCCAGAATTCGCCCGTGAGACCTTCCAGGCCTTCCGGACCGCCGACGTCGG
