>Addgene plasmid #67042 | HaloTag-G protein gamma-11 | addgene partial sequence | sequence record 118961 | EBV-rev 5'-GTGGTTTGTCCAAACTCATC-3'
CCCTCACTAAAGGGAAGCGGCCGCCTACTTAATTAACTATTAGCCGGCGGATCCTTATGAAATAACACAG
CTGCCTTTTTCTTTAAAGGGGTTCTTGTCTTCTGGAATTCCCTTTACTAGAGGGTCCTCTCCAGAACGTT
CTTCAATATAGTTCTTTATTTCTTCAGAACATTTAGACACTTGTTGTCTCTGCAACTTCACTTCTTTGCG
AAGCTGCTCAACTTCCATTTTCAGTTTTTCCTTCTCTGGCAAATCTTCGATGTGAAGGGCAGGCATGCTC
CCGCCCCCACCGGAGCCGGCCAGCCCGGGGAGCCAGCGCGCGATCTCACTGCCGATAAGGTCCGGGTTGT
CTTCCTGGAGCAAGAACAATCCCGGGCCGATGTCCACTGTCTTGCAGTTGGGGAGGCTTTCGGCAAGTCT
CGCGGCTTCGGCCGGGGGGATCAGTACGCCGGGTGTGCCCCAGAACAACAACTTCGGGACAGGTGACTGG
TGCAGCCAGTTCATGTATGCCTCGACGAGCGCGACGATGTTCGCGGGCTCACCGGCGATGGGCAGCTCGT
TGGGGAATCGCCACAGTGGCTCTCGGTCAACAGGCTTGAGGAAGGGCTCGCGATAGTGGTCCATCTCGAC
CTCCGTAAGCGGACGGACGACCCCCATCGGGAGCGCACCCTCGATGAAAGCGTTCTGATCGATGATCAAC
TCTCGGCCGACGTCGGCGGTCCGGAAGGCCTGGAAGGTCTCACGGGCGAATTCTGGCCATTCGTCCCACG
TCGGGATAGGCCGGATGAATTCCATACATGCAATACCTTTGACCCGTTCCGGATTGCGCT
